Addgene plasmid #184063: pCSmChnERT(#99)
Purpose: cyclofen-inducible mCherry nuclear relocation via mammalian cell transfection or mRNA synthesis
Depositing lab: Sophie Vriz. Depositing organization: College de France. Publication: Photocontrol of protein activity in cultured cells and zebrafish with one- and two-photon illumination. Sinha DK, Neveu P, Gagey N, Aujard I, Benbrahim-Bouzidi C, Le Saux T, Rampon C, Gauron C, Goetz B, Dubruille S, Baaden M, Volovitch M, Bensimon D, Vriz S, Jullien L. Chembiochem. 2010 Mar 22;11(5):653-63. doi: 10.1002/cbic.201000008. PubMed 20187057.
Backbone
  Vector backbone: pCS2
  Backbone manufacturer: DL Turner (Turner & Weintraub, 1994, G&Dev 8:1434)
  Backbone size w/o insert (bp): 4056
  Vector type: Mammalian Expression, Synthetic Biology
Growth in bacteria
  Bacterial resistance: Ampicillin, 100 μg/mL
  Growth temperature: 37°C
  Growth strain: DH5alpha
  Copy number: High Copy
Gene/Insert
  Gene/Insert name: mCherry-nls-ERT2
  Species: Discosoma sp. (mCherry), SV40 (nls), H. sapiens (ERT2)
  Insert size (bp): 1712
  Mutation: ERT2: G400V, M543A, L544A, deleted 1-281;
  Promoter: sCMV+SP6
  Cloning method: Restriction Enzyme; 5′ cloning site BamHI (not destroyed); 3′ cloning site BsaBI (not destroyed)
  Sequencing primers: 5′ SP6; 3′ SVLrev34
Resource information
  A portion of this plasmid was derived from a plasmid made by: ERT2 (Feil and al 1997 BBRC 237:752) received from Daniel Metzger & Pierre Chambon in may 2004
Terms and licenses: Academic/Nonprofit Terms; Industry Terms: Not Available to Industry
Depositor comments: mCherry: AY678264; nls; ERT2: NP_000116;
How to cite: pCSmChnERT(#99) was a gift from Sophie Vriz (Addgene plasmid # 184063 ; http://n2t.net/addgene:184063 ; RRID:Addgene_184063)
