[The description below was written by a language model from this plasmid's Addgene catalogue record and pLannotate feature annotations shown in this document.]
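Description:
pCSmChnERT(#99) is a mammalian expression and in vitro transcription plasmid built on the pCS2 backbone. It encodes a red fluorescent reporter whose nuclear localisation can be switched on by a small-molecule ligand. It is propagated in E. coli as a high-copy plasmid through a ColE1/pUC-type origin and selected with ampicillin via the β-lactamase gene. An f1 origin and remnants of lac regulatory sequences (lac promoter/operator and lacI and lacZα fragments) are also present as backbone carry-over.

The roughly 1.7 kb insert is a fusion of mCherry (from Discosoma sp.), an SV40 nuclear localisation signal and ERT2. ERT2 is the mutated ligand-binding domain of the human estrogen receptor; here it lacks residues 1–281 and carries the G400V, M543A and L544A substitutions. The feature table annotates mCherry and ERT2 with a short gap between them, which is presumably where the nls lies, though it is not annotated separately. Expression in transfected cells is driven by the simian CMV IE94 enhancer/promoter and terminated by the SV40 polyadenylation signal. An SP6 promoter sits just upstream of the coding sequence, so capped mRNA can be synthesised in vitro, for example for embryo injection. A T3 promoter lies downstream in the opposite orientation.

ERT2 fusions are generally held in the cytoplasm until a tamoxifen-type ligand binds, after which the nls can direct nuclear import. According to the record, cyclofen is the inducer here, so the shift of mCherry into the nucleus gives a visual readout of induction. The associated publication concerns photocontrol of protein activity in cultured cells and zebrafish, which suggests the construct serves as a reporter for light-controlled release of the inducer.
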