Features (pLannotate 1.2.2; 15 found; start..end, strand, type, name):
     35..53      +  promoter       SP6 promoter: promoter for bacteriophage SP6 RNA polymerase
     92..802     +  CDS            mCherry: mCherry is a basic (constitutively fluorescent) red fluorescent protein published in 2004, derived from Discosoma sp.. It is reported to be a very rapidly-maturing monomer with low acid sensitivity.
    851..1786    +  CDS            ERT2: mutated ligand-binding domain of the human estrogen receptor (Feil et al., 1997)
   1817..1951    -  polyA_signal   SV40 poly(A) signal: SV40 polyadenylation signal
   2064..2082    -  promoter       T3 promoter: promoter for bacteriophage T3 RNA polymerase
   2127..2143    -  protein_bind   lac operator: The lac repressor binds to the lac operator to inhibit transcription in E. coli. This inhibition can be relieved by adding lactose or isopropyl-β-D-thiogalactopyranoside (IPTG). lac repressor encoded by lacI
   2151..2181    -  promoter       lac promoter: promoter for the E. coli lac operon
   2196..2217    -  protein_bind   CAP binding site: CAP binding activates transcription in the presence of cAMP. E. coli catabolite activator protein
   2230..2322    -  CDS            lacI (fragment): lac repressor; lacI; The lac repressor binds to the lac operator to inhibit transcription in E. coli. This inhibition can be relieved by adding lactose or isopropyl-β-D-thiogalactopyranoside (IPTG).
   2505..3093    -  rep_origin     ori: high-copy-number ColE1/pMB1/pBR322/pUC origin of replication
   3264..4124    -  CDS            AmpR: β-lactamase; bla; confers resistance to ampicillin, carbenicillin, and related antibiotics
   4125..4229    -  promoter       AmpR promoter: bla
   4282..4710    -  rep_origin     f1 ori (sequence partly withheld): f1 bacteriophage origin of replication; arrow indicates direction of (+) strand synthesis
   4715..4781    -  CDS            lacZα (fragment): LacZα fragment of β-galactosidase; lacZ fragment
   4788..5765    +  promoter       CMV IE94 promoter: enhancer/promoter region of simian cytomegalovirus major immediate early transcription unit IE94
>Addgene plasmid #184063 | pCSmChnERT(#99) | addgene full sequence | sequence record 370311 | Addgene NGS Result
CGCCATTCTGCCTGGGGACGTCGGAGCAAGCTTGATTTAGGTGACACTATAGAATACAAGCTACTTGTTC
TTTTTGCAGGATCCCGCCACCATGGTGAGCAAGGGCGAGGAGGATAACATGGCCATCATCAAGGAGTTCA
TGCGCTTCAAGGTGCACATGGAGGGCTCCGTGAACGGCCACGAGTTCGAGATCGAGGGCGAGGGCGAGGG
CCGCCCCTACGAGGGCACCCAGACCGCCAAGCTGAAGGTGACCAAGGGTGGCCCCCTGCCCTTCGCCTGG
GACATCCTGTCCCCTCAGTTCATGTACGGCTCCAAGGCCTACGTGAAGCACCCCGCCGACATCCCCGACT
ACTTGAAGCTGTCCTTCCCCGAGGGCTTCAAGTGGGAGCGCGTGATGAACTTCGAGGACGGCGGCGTGGT
GACCGTGACCCAGGACTCCTCCCTGCAGGACGGCGAGTTCATCTACAAGGTGAAGCTGCGCGGCACCAAC
TTCCCCTCCGACGGCCCCGTAATGCAGAAGAAGACCATGGGCTGGGAGGCCTCCTCCGAGCGGATGTACC
CCGAGGACGGCGCCCTGAAGGGCGAGATCAAGCAGAGGCTGAAGCTGAAGGACGGCGGCCACTACGACGC
TGAGGTCAAGACCACCTACAAGGCCAAGAAGCCCGTGCAGCTGCCCGGCGCCTACAACGTCAACATCAAG
TTGGACATCACCTCCCACAACGAGGACTACACCATCGTGGAACAGTACGAACGCGCCGAGGGCCGCCACT
CCACCGGCGGCATGGACGAGCTGCTGTACAAATCGATCCCCAAGAAGAAGCGCAAGGTGGCGCCCGGGCT
CGAGCCATCTGCTGGAGACATGAGAGCTGCCAACCTTTGGCCAAGCCCGCTCATGATCAAACGCTCTAAG
AAGAACAGCCTGGCCTTGTCCCTGACGGCCGACCAGATGGTCAGTGCCTTGTTGGATGCTGAGCCCCCCA
TACTCTATTCCGAGTATGATCCTACCAGACCCTTCAGTGAAGCTTCGATGATGGGCTTACTGACCAACCT
GGCAGACAGGGAGCTGGTTCACATGATCAACTGGGCGAAGAGGGTGCCAGGCTTTGTGGATTTGACCCTC
CATGATCAGGTCCACCTTCTAGAATGTGCCTGGCTAGAGATCCTGATGATTGGTCTCGTCTGGCGCTCCA
TGGAGCACCCAGTGAAGCTACTGTTTGCTCCTAACTTGCTCTTGGACAGGAACCAGGGAAAATGTGTAGA
GGGCATGGTGGAGATCTTCGACATGCTGCTGGCTACATCATCTCGGTTCCGCATGATGAATCTGCAGGGA
GAGGAGTTTGTGTGCCTCAAATCTATTATTTTGCTTAATTCTGGAGTGTACACATTTCTGTCCAGCACCC
TGAAGTCTCTGGAAGAGAAGGACCATATCCACCGAGTCCTGGACAAGATCACAGACACTTTGATCCACCT
GATGGCCAAGGCAGGCCTGACCCTGCAGCAGCAGCACCAGCGGCTGGCCCAGCTCCTCCTCATCCTCTCC
CACATCAGGCACATGAGTAACAAAGGCATGGAGCATCTGTACAGCATGAAGTGCAAGAACGTGGTGCCCC
TCTATGACCTGCTGCTGGAGGCGGCGGACGCCCACCGCCTACATGCGCCCACTAGCCGTGGAGGGGCATC
CGTGGAGGAGACGGACCAAAGCCACTTGGCCACTGCGGGCTCTACTTCATCGCATTCCTTGCAAAAGTAT
TACATCACGGGGGAGGCAGAGGGTTTCCCTGCCACAGCTTGATGAAGATCTGAGGGCCCGTTTGTAGATC
CAGACATGATAAGATACATTGATGAGTTTGGACAAACCACAACTAGAATGCAGTGAAAAAAATGCTTTAT
TTGTGAAATTTGTGATGCTATTGCTTTATTTGTAACCATTATAAGCTGCAATAAACAAGTTAACAACAAC
AATTGCATTCATTTTATGTTTCAGGTTCAGGGGGAGGTGTGGGAGGTTTTTTAATTCGCGGCCGCGGCGC
CAATGCATTGGGCCCGGTACCCAGCTTTTGTTCCCTTTAGTGAGGGTTAATTGCGCGCTTGGCGTAATCA
TGGTCATAGCTGTTTCCTGTGTGAAATTGTTATCCGCTCACAATTCCACACAACATACGAGCCGGGAGCA
TAAAGTGTAAAGCCTGGGGTGCCTAATGAGTGAGCTAACTCACATTAATTGCGTTGCGCTCACTGCCCGC
TTTCCAGTCGGGAAACCTGTCGTGCCAGCTGCATTAATGAATCGGCCAACGCGCGGGGAGAGGCGGTTTG
CGTATTGGGCGCTCTTCCGCTTCCTCGCTCACTGACTCGCTGCGCTCGGTCGTTCGGCTGCGGCGAGCGG
TATCAGCTCACTCAAAGGCGGTAATACGGTTATCCACAGAATCAGGGGATAACGCAGGAAAGAACATGTG
AGCAAAAGGCCAGCAAAAGGCCAGGAACCGTAAAAAGGCCGCGTTGCTGGCGTTTTTCCATAGGCTCCGC
CCCCCTGACGAGCATCACAAAAATCGACGCTCAAGTCAGAGGTGGCGAAACCCGACAGGACTATAAAGAT
ACCAGGCGTTTCCCCCTGGAAGCTCCCTCGTGCGCTCTCCTGTTCCGACCCTGCCGCTTACCGGATACCT
GTCCGCCTTTCTCCCTTCGGGAAGCGTGGCGCTTTCTCATAGCTCACGCTGTAGGTATCTCAGTTCGGTG
TAGGTCGTTCGCTCCAAGCTGGGCTGTGTGCACGAACCCCCCGTTCAGCCCGACCGCTGCGCCTTATCCG
GTAACTATCGTCTTGAGTCCAACCCGGTAAGACACGACTTATCGCCACTGGCAGCAGCCACTGGTAACAG
GATTAGCAGAGCGAGGTATGTAGGCGGTGCTACAGAGTTCTTGAAGTGGTGGCCTAACTACGGCTACACT
AGAAGAACAGTATTTGGTATCTGCGCTCTGCTGAAGCCAGTTACCTTCGGAAAAAGAGTTGGTAGCTCTT
GATCCGGCAAACAAACCACCGCTGGTAGCGGTGGTTTTTTTGTTTGCAAGCAGCAGATTACGCGCAGAAA
AAAAGGATCTCAAGAAGATCCTTTGATCTTTTCTACGGGGTCTGACGCTCAGTGGAACGAAAACTCACGT
TAAGGGATTTTGGTCATGAGATTATCAAAAAGGATCTTCACCTAGATCCTTTTAAATTAAAAATGAAGTT
TTAAATCAATCTAAAGTATATATGAGTAAACTTGGTCTGACAGTTACCAATGCTTAATCAGTGAGGCACC
TATCTCAGCGATCTGTCTATTTCGTTCATCCATAGTTGCCTGACTCCCCGTCGTGTAGATAACTACGATA
CGGGAGGGCTTACCATCTGGCCCCAGTGCTGCAATGATACCGCGAGACCCACGCTCACCGGCTCCAGATT
TATCAGCAATAAACCAGCCAGCCGGAAGGGCCGAGCGCAGAAGTGGTCCTGCAACTTTATCCGCCTCCAT
CCAGTCTATTAATTGTTGCCGGGAAGCTAGAGTAAGTAGTTCGCCAGTTAATAGTTTGCGCAACGTTGTT
GCCATTGCTACAGGCATCGTGGTGTCACGCTCGTCGTTTGGTATGGCTTCATTCAGCTCCGGTTCCCAAC
GATCAAGGCGAGTTACATGATCCCCCATGTTGTGCAAAAAAGCGGTTAGCTCCTTCGGTCCTCCGATCGT
TGTCAGAAGTAAGTTGGCCGCAGTGTTATCACTCATGGTTATGGCAGCACTGCATAATTCTCTTACTGTC
ATGCCATCCGTAAGATGCTTTTCTGTGACTGGTGAGTACTCAACCAAGTCATTCTGAGAATAGTGTATGC
GGCGACCGAGTTGCTCTTGCCCGGCGTCAATACGGGATAATACCGCGCCACATAGCAGAACTTTAAAAGT
GCTCATCATTGGAAAACGTTCTTCGGGGCGAAAACTCTCAAGGATCTTACCGCTGTTGAGATCCAGTTCG
ATGTAACCCACTCGTGCACCCAACTGATCTTCAGCATCTTTTACTTTCACCAGCGTTTCTGGGTGAGCAA
AAACAGGAAGGCAAAATGCCGCAAAAAAGGGAATAAGGGCGACACGGAAATGTTGAATACTCATACTCTT
CCTTTTTCAATATTATTGAAGCATTTATCAGGGTTATTGTCTCATGAGCGGATACATATTTGAATGTATT
TAGAAAAATAAACAAATAGGGGTTCCGCGCACATTTCCCCGAAAAGTGCCACCTAAATTGTAAGCGTTAA
TATTTTGTTAAAATTCGCGTTAAATTTTTGTTAAATCAGCTCATTTTTTAACCAATAGGCCGAAATCGGC
AAAATCCCTTATAAATCAAAAGAATAGACCGAGATAGGGT
[37 nt withheld, positions 4381-4417]
AAAGAACGTGGACTCCAACGTCAAAGG
[49 nt withheld, positions 4445-4493]
T
[91 nt withheld, positions 4495-4585]
G
[124 nt withheld, positions 4587-4710]
CCCATTCGCCATTCAGGCTGCGCAACTGTTGGGAAGGGCGATCGGTGCGGGCCTCTTCGCTATTACGCCA
GTCGACCGCCAATTCAATATGGCGTATATGGACTCATGCCAATTCAATATGGTGGATCTGGACCTGTGCC
AATTCAATATGGCGTATATGGACTCGTGCCAATTCAATATGGTGGATCTGGACCCCAGCCAATTCAATAT
GGCGGACTTGGCACCATGCCAATTCAATATGGCGGACCTGGCACTGTGCCAACTGGGGAGGGGTCTACTT
GGCACGGTGCCAAGTTTGAGGAGGGGTCTTGGCCCTGTGCCAAGTCCGCCATATTGAATTGGCATGGTGC
CAATAATGGCGGCCATATTGGCTATATGCCAGGATCAATATATAGGCAATATCCAATATGGCCCTATGCC
AATATGGCTATTGGCCAGGTTCAATACTATGTATTGGCCCTATGCCATATAGTATTCCATATATGGGTTT
TCCTATTGACGTAGATAGCCCCTCCCAATGGGCGGTCCCATATACCATATATGGGGCTTCCTAATACCGC
CCATAGCCACTCCCCCATTGACGTCAATGGTCTCTATATATGGTCTTTCCTATTGACGTCATATGGGCGG
TCCTATTGACGTATATGGCGCCTCCCCCATTGACGTCAATTACGGTAAATGGCCCGCCTGGCTCAATGCC
CATTGACGTCAATAGGACCACCCACCATTGACGTCAATGGGATGGCTCATTGCCCATTCATATCCGTTCT
CACGCCCCCTATTGACGTCAATGACGGTAAATGGCCCACTTGGCAGTACATCAATATCTATTAATAGTAA
CTTGGCAAGTACATTACTATTGGAAGTACGCCAGGGTACATTGGCAGTACTCCCATTGACGTCAATGGCG
GTAAATGGCCCGCGATGGCTGCCAAGTACATCCCCATTGACGTCAATGGGGAGGGGCAATGACGCAAATG
GGCGTTCCATTGACGTAAATGGGCGGTAGGCGTGCCTAATGGGAGGTCTATATAAGCAATGCTCGTTTAG
GGAAC
